Addgene plasmid #56041: tdKatushka2-Fibrillarin-7
Purpose: Localization: Nucleoli, Excitation: 586, Emission: 632
Depositing lab: Michael Davidson. Depositing organization: Florida State University, Tallahassee. Publication: Far-red fluorescent tags for protein imaging in living tissues. Shcherbo D, Murphy CS, Ermakova GV, Solovieva EA, Chepurnykh TV, Shcheglov AS, Verkhusha VV, Pletnev VZ, Hazelwood KL, Roche PM, Lukyanov S, Zaraisky AG, Davidson MW, Chudakov DM. Biochem J. 2009 Mar 15;418(3):567-74. doi: 10.1042/BJ20081949. PubMed 19143658.
Backbone
  Vector backbone: tdKatushka2
  Backbone size w/o insert (bp): 4750
  Vector type: Mammalian Expression
  Selectable markers: Neomycin (select with G418)
Growth in bacteria
  Bacterial resistance: Kanamycin, 50 μg/mL
  Growth temperature: 37°C
  Growth strain: DH5alpha
  Copy number: High Copy
Gene/Insert
  Gene/Insert name: Fibrillarin (alt name: NM_001436.3)
  Species: H. sapiens (human)
  Mutation: R36Q, S66F
  Entrez Gene: FBL (a.k.a. FIB, FLRN, Nop1, RNU3IP1)
  Promoter: CMV
  Tag / fusion protein: tdKatushka2
  Cloning method: Unknown
  Sequencing primers: 5′ CMV-F; 3′ SV40pA-R
Terms and licenses: Academic/Nonprofit Terms; Industry Terms
Depositor comments: . Excitation = 586; Emission = 632
How to cite: tdKatushka2-Fibrillarin-7 was a gift from Michael Davidson (Addgene plasmid # 56041 ; http://n2t.net/addgene:56041 ; RRID:Addgene_56041)
