[The description below was written by a language model from this plasmid's Addgene catalogue record.]
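Description:
tdKatushka2-Fibrillarin-7 is a mammalian expression plasmid that produces human fibrillarin (FBL) fused to the far-red fluorescent protein tdKatushka2, intended as a live-cell marker for nucleoli. It is built on a tdKatushka2 fluorescent-protein backbone of about 4.75 kb before insertion of the gene. The plasmid is maintained at high copy number in E. coli under kanamycin selection, and it carries a neomycin resistance marker so that transfected mammalian cells can be selected with G418. The record does not list the replication origin or the elements driving the resistance marker, and no feature table is provided.

Expression of the fusion is driven by the CMV promoter, a strong constitutive promoter in most mammalian cell lines. The listed sequencing primers indicate that an SV40 polyadenylation signal lies downstream of the cassette. The fibrillarin coding sequence corresponds to the human reference transcript but carries two recorded amino-acid substitutions, R36Q and S66F; the record does not comment on whether these have any functional consequence. The construct name suggests the fluorescent protein precedes fibrillarin, with the "7" possibly denoting a linker length, but the record does not explicitly state the tag orientation or the linker.

Fibrillarin is a nucleolar methyltransferase component of small nucleolar ribonucleoprotein complexes, so the fusion concentrates in nucleoli. tdKatushka2 is a tandem-dimer form of Katushka2 that behaves as a single-unit tag, with a recorded excitation maximum of 586 nm and an emission maximum of 632 nm. The plasmid is typically used to visualise nucleolar localisation and dynamics by fluorescence microscopy, including multicolour imaging alongside shorter-wavelength fluorophores.
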