>Addgene plasmid #56041 | tdKatushka2-Fibrillarin-7 | depositor partial sequence | sequence record 86948 | insert sequence
GACGTCAGATCCGCTAGCGCTACCGGTCGCCACCATGGTGGGTGAGGATAGCGTGCTGATCACCGAGAAC
ATGCACATGAAACTGTACATGGAGGGCACCGTGAACGACCACCACTTCAAGTGCACATCCGAGGGCGAAG
GCAAGCCCTACGAGGGCACCCAGACCATGAAGATCAAGGTGGTCGAGGGCGGCCCTCTCCCCTTCGCCTT
CGACATCCTGGCTACCAGCTTCATGTACGGCAGCAAAACCTTTATCAACCACACCCAGGGCATCCCCGAC
TTCTTTAAGCAGTCCTTCCCTGAGGGCTTCACATGGGAGAGGATCACCACATACGAAGACGGGGGCGTGC
TGACCGCTACCCAGGACACCAGCCTCCAGAACGGCTGCCTCATCTACAACGTCAAGATCAACGGGGTGAA
CTTCCCATCCAACGGCCCTGTGATGCAGAAGAAAACACTCGGCTGGGAGGCCAGCACCGAGATGCTGTAC
CCCGCTGACAGCGGCCTGAGAGGCCATGCCCAGATGGCCCTGAAGCTCGTGGGCGGGGGCTACCTGCACT
GCTCCCTCAAGACCACATACAGATCCAAGAAACCCGCTAAGAACCTCAAGATGCCCGGCTTCTACTTCGT
GGACAGGAGACTGGAAAGAATCAAGGAGGCCGACAAAGAGACCTACGTCGAGCAGCACGAGATGGCTGTG
GCCAGGTACTGCGACCTGCCTAGCAAACTGGGGCACAGCGGGCATGGCACCGGCAGCACCGGCAGCGGCA
GCTCCGGTACCGCCTCCTCCGAGGACAACAACATGGCCATGGTGGGTGAGGATAGCGTGCTGATCACCGA
GAACATGCACATGAAACTGTACATGGAGGGCACCGTGAACGACCACCACTTCAAGTGCACATCCGAGGGC
GAAGGCAAGCCCTACGAGGGCACCCAGACCATGAAGATCAAGGTGGTCGAGGGCGGCCCTCTCCCCTTCG
CCTTCGACATCCTGGCTACCAGCTTCATGTACGGCAGCAAAACCTTTATCAACCACACCCAGGGCATCCC
CGACTTCTTTAAGCAGTCCTTCCCTGAGGGCTTCACATGGGAGAGGATCACCACATACGAAGACGGGGGC
GTGCTGACCGCTACCCAGGACACCAGCCTCCAGAACGGCTGCCTCATCTACAACGTCAAGATCAACGGGG
TGAACTTCCCATCCAACGGCCCTGTGATGCAGAAGAAAACACTCGGCTGGGAGGCCAGCACCGAGATGCT
GTACCCCGCTGACAGCGGCCTGAGAGGCCATGCCCAGATGGCCCTGAAGCTCGTGGGCGGGGGCTACCTG
CACTGCTCCCTCAAGACCACATACAGATCCAAGAAACCCGCTAAGAACCTCAAGATGCCCGGCTTCTACT
TCGTGGACAGGAGACTGGAAAGAATCAAGGAGGCCGACAAAGAGACCTACGTCGAGCAGCACGAGATGGC
TGTGGCCAGGTACTGCGACCTGCCTAGCAAACTGGGGCACAGCTCCGGACTCAGATCTCGAGCCATGAAG
CCAGGATTCAGTCCCCGTGGGGGTGGCTTTGGCGGCCGAGGGGGCTTTGGTGACCGTGGTGGTCGTGGAG
GCCGAGGGGGCTTTGGCGGGGGCCGAGGCCAAGGCGGAGGCTTTAGAGGTCGTGGACGAGGAGGAGGTGG
AGGCGGCGGCGGCGGTGGAGGAGGAGGAAGAGGTGGTGGAGGCTTCCATTTTGGTGGCAACCGGGGTCGT
GGTCGGGGAGGAAAAAGAGGAAACCAGTCGGGGAAGAATGTGATGGTGGAGCCGCATCGGCATGAGGGTG
TCTTCATTTGTCGGGGAAAGGAAGATGCACTGGTCACCAAGAACCTGGTCCCTGGGGAATCAGTTTATGG
AGAGAAGAGAGTCTCGATTTCGGAAGGAGATGACAAAATTGAGTACCGAGCCTGGAACCCCTTCCGCTCC
AAGCTTGCAGCAGCAATCCTGGGTGGTGTGGACCAGATCCACATCAAACCGGGGGCTAAGGTTCTCTACC
TCGGGGCTGCCTCGGGCACCACGGTCTCCCATGTCTCTGACATCGTTGGTCCGGATGGTCTAGTCTATGC
AGTCGAGTTCTCCCACCGCTCTGGCCGTGACCTCATTAACTTGGCCAAGAAGAGGACCAACATCATTCCT
GTGATCGAGGATGCTCGACACCCACACAAATACCGCATGCTCATCGCAATGGTGGATGTGATCTTTGCTG
ATGTGGCCCAGCCAGACCAGACCCGGATTGTGGCCCTGAATGCCCACACCTTCCTGCGTAATGGAGGACA
CTTTGTGATTTCCATTAAGGCCAACTGCATTGACTCCACAGCCTCAGCCGAGGCCGTGTTTGCCTCCGAA
GTGAAAAAGATGCAACAGGAGAACATGAAGCCGCAGGAGCAGTTGACCCTTGAGCCATATGAAAGAGACC
ATGCCGTGGTCGTGGGAGTGTACAGGCCACCCCCCAAGGTGAAGAACTGAGGATCCACCGGATCTAGATA
ACTGATCATAATCAGCCATACCACATG
