>Addgene plasmid #56041 | tdKatushka2-Fibrillarin-7 | addgene partial sequence | sequence record 139317 | CMV-F 5'-CGCAAATGGGCGGTAGGCGTG-3'
GGTTTAGTGAACCGTCAGATCCGCTAGCGCTACCGGTCGCCACCATGGTGGGTGAGGATAGCGTGCTGAT
CACCGAGAACATGCACATGAAACTGTACATGGAGGGCACCGTGAACGACCACCACTTCAAGTGCACATCC
GAGGGCGAAGGCAAGCCCTACGAGGGCACCCAGACCATGAAGATCAAGGTGGTCGAGGGCGGCCCTCTCC
CCTTCGCCTTCGACATCCTGGCTACCAGCTTCATGTACGGCAGCAAAACCTTTATCAACCACACCCAGGG
CATCCCCGACTTCTTTAAGCAGTCCTTCCCTGAGGGCTTCACATGGGAGAGGATCACCACATACGAAGAC
GGGGGCGTGCTGACCGCTACCCAGGACACCAGCCTCCAGAACGGCTGCCTCATCTACAACGTCAAGATCA
ACGGGGTGAACTTCCCATCCAACGGCCCTGTGATGCAGAAGAAAACACTCGGCTGGGAGGCCAGCACCGA
GATGCTGTACCCCGCTGACAGCGGCCTGAGAGGCCATGCCCAGATGGCCCTGAAGCTCGTGGGCGGGGGC
TACCTGCACTGCTCCCTCAAGACCACATACAGATCCAAGAAACCCGCTAAGAACCTCAAGATGCCCGGCT
TCTACTTCGTGGACAGGAGACTGGAAAGAATCAAGGAGGCCGACAAAGAGACCTACGTCGAGCAGCACGA
GATGGCTGTGGCCAGGTACTGCGACCTGCCTAGCAAACTGGGGCACAGCGGGCATGGCACCGGCAGCACC
GGCAGCGGCAGCTCCGGTACCGCCTCCTCCGAGGACAACAACATGGCCATGGTGGGTGAGGATAGCGTGC
TGATCACCGAGAACATGCACATGAAACTGTACA
