>Addgene plasmid #56041 | tdKatushka2-Fibrillarin-7 | addgene partial sequence | sequence record 140007 | SV40pA-R 5'-GAAATTTGTGATGCTATTGC-3'
GTTAACAACAACAATTGCATTCATTTTATGTTTCAGGTTCAGGGGGAGGTGTGGGAGGTTTTTTAAAGCA
AGTAAAACCTCTACAAATGTGGTATGGCTGATTATGATCAGTTATCTAGATCCGGTGGATCCTCAGTTCT
TCACCTTGGGGGGTGGCCTGTACACTCCCACGACCACGGCATGGTCTCTTTCATATGGCTCAAGGGTCAA
CTGCTCCTGCGGCTTCATGTTCTCCTGTTGCATCTTTTTCACTTCGGAGGCAAACACGGCCTCGGCTGAG
GCTGTGGAGTCAATGCAGTTGGCCTTAATGGAAATCACAAAGTGTCCTCCATTACGCAGGAAGGTGTGGG
CATTCAGGGCCACAATCCGGGTCTGGTCTGGCTGGGCCACATCAGCAAAGATCACATCCACCATTGCGAT
GAGCATGCGGTATTTGTGTGGGTGTCGAGCATCCTCGATCACAGGAATGATGTTGGTCCTCTTCTTGGCC
AAGTTAATGAGGTCACGGCCAGAGCGGTGGGAGAACTCGACTGCATAGACTAGACCATCCGGACCAACGA
TGTCAGAGACATGGGAGACCGTGGTGCCCGAGGCAGCCCCGAGGTAGAGAACCTTAGCCCCCGGTTTGAT
GTGGATCTGGTCCACACCACCCAGGATTGCTGCTGCAAGCTTGGAGCGGAAGGGGTTCCAGGCTCGGTAC
TCAATTTTGTCATCTCCTTCCGAAATCGAGACTCTCTTCTCTCCATAAACTGATTCCCCAGGGACCAGGT
TCTTGGTGACCAGTGCATCTTCCTTTCCCC
